Addgene plasmid #154356: pMAL-C2X dAmp/Kana+-MTalpha
Purpose: Bacterial expression of MTalpha
Depositing lab: Wanzhong He. Depositing organization: National Institute of Biological Sciences, Beijing. Publication: Genetically encoded tags for direct synthesis of EM-visible gold nanoparticles in cells. Jiang Z, Jin X, Li Y, Liu S, Liu XM, Wang YY, Zhao P, Cai X, Liu Y, Tang Y, Sun X, Liu Y, Hu Y, Li M, Cai G, Qi X, Chen S, Du LL, He W. Nat Methods. 2020 Sep;17(9):937-946. doi: 10.1038/s41592-020-0911-z. Epub 2020 Aug 10. PubMed 32778831.
Backbone
  Vector backbone: pMAL-c2X
  Vector type: Bacterial Expression
Growth in bacteria
  Bacterial resistance: Kanamycin, 50 μg/mL
  Growth temperature: 37°C
  Growth strain: DH5alpha
  Copy number: Low Copy
Gene/Insert
  Gene/Insert name: MTalpha
  Species: Unspecified
  Tag / fusion protein: His (C terminal on insert)
  Cloning method: Restriction Enzyme; 5′ cloning site Unknown (unknown if destroyed)
Terms and licenses: Academic/Nonprofit Terms; Industry Terms: Not Available to Industry
How to cite: pMAL-C2X dAmp/Kana+-MTalpha was a gift from Wanzhong He (Addgene plasmid # 154356 ; http://n2t.net/addgene:154356 ; RRID:Addgene_154356)
