[The description below was written by a language model from this plasmid's Addgene catalogue record and pLannotate feature annotations shown in this document.]
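Description:
pMAL-C2X dAmp/Kana+-MTalpha is an E. coli expression plasmid built on the pMAL-c2X backbone, modified as its name indicates by removing ampicillin resistance and substituting a kanamycin marker. The feature table bears this out: an aph(3')-Ia KanR coding sequence is flanked by leftover fragments of the bla (AmpR) promoter, with no intact bla gene annotated. Replication relies on a ColE1/pMB1-type origin accompanied by the pBR322 bom region and the rop gene, which holds copy number down and agrees with the low-copy listing. An M13 phage origin inherited from the parent vector is also present and can support single-stranded DNA production with helper phage.

Expression is driven by the tac promoter with a downstream lac operator, and the plasmid carries its own lacI under the lacIq promoter, so transcription is repressed until induced with IPTG. The promoter reads into a signal-sequence-less malE gene, giving cytoplasmic maltose binding protein as an N-terminal fusion partner. The MTalpha insert itself is not annotated, but it presumably lies in the unannotated stretch between the end of MBP and a short His-tag match, consistent with the catalogued C-terminal His tag on the insert. A residual lacZα fragment and the rrnB T1 and T2 terminators follow. The record gives no species for MTalpha and does not state the cloning sites.

The stated purpose is bacterial expression of MTalpha. The predicted MBP-MTalpha-His product would allow amylose or metal-affinity purification. The associated publication concerns genetically encoded tags for synthesising gold nanoparticles visible by electron microscopy in cells, which is the likely context for the protein.
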