Features (pLannotate 1.2.2; 21 found; start..end, strand, type, name):
      3..80      +  promoter       lacIq promoter: lacI (mutant); In the lacIq allele, a single base change in the promoter boosts expression of the lacI gene about 10-fold.
     81..1163    +  CDS            lacI: lac repressor; lacI; The lac repressor binds to the lac operator to inhibit transcription in E. coli. This inhibition can be relieved by adding lactose or isopropyl-β-D-thiogalactopyranoside (IPTG).
   1176..1197    +  protein_bind   CAP binding site: CAP binding activates transcription in the presence of cAMP. E. coli catabolite activator protein
   1216..1233    +  promoter       tet promoter (fragment): E. coli promoter for tetracycline efflux protein gene
   1406..1434    +  promoter       tac promoter: strong E. coli promoter; hybrid between the trp and lac UV5 promoters
   1442..1458    +  protein_bind   lac operator: The lac repressor binds to the lac operator to inhibit transcription in E. coli. This inhibition can be relieved by adding lactose or isopropyl-β-D-thiogalactopyranoside (IPTG). lac repressor encoded by lacI
   1528..2628    +  CDS            MBP: maltose binding protein from E. coli; malE (mutated); This version of the gene does not encode a signal sequence, so MBP will remain in the cytosol.
   2817..2835    +  CDS            9xHis (fragment): 9xHis affinity tag
   2845..2999    +  CDS            lacZα (fragment): LacZα fragment of β-galactosidase; lacZ fragment
   3092..3207    +  ncRNA          5S rRNA: Accession: RF00001 - 5S ribosomal RNA
   3211..3297    +  terminator     rrnB T1 terminator: Escherichia coli rrnB; transcription terminator T1 from the E. coli rrnB gene
   3389..3416    +  terminator     rrnB T2 terminator: transcription terminator T2 from the E. coli rrnB gene
   3435..3456    +  promoter       AmpR promoter (fragment): bla
   3567..4382    +  CDS            KanR: aminoglycoside phosphotransferase; aph(3')-Ia; confers resistance to kanamycin in bacteria or G418 (Geneticin®) in eukaryotes
   4391..4448    -  promoter       AmpR promoter (fragment): bla
   4474..4605    -  rep_origin     M13 ori (fragment): M13 bacteriophage origin of replication; arrow indicates direction of (+) strand synthesis
   4653..5166    -  rep_origin     M13 ori (sequence partly withheld): M13 bacteriophage origin of replication; arrow indicates direction of (+) strand synthesis
   5277..5865    +  rep_origin     ori: high-copy-number ColE1/pMB1/pBR322/pUC origin of replication
   6051..6193    -  misc_feature   bom: basis of mobility region from pBR322
   6295..6486    -  CDS            rop: Rop protein, which maintains plasmids at low copy number; rop
   6503..6883    +  CDS            YPB1_ECOLX: Protein predicted: Swiss-Prot protein existence level 4. From Escherichia coli.
>Addgene plasmid #154356 | pMAL-C2X dAmp/Kana+-MTalpha | addgene full sequence | sequence record 306490 | Addgene NGS Result
CCGACACCATCGAATGGTGCAAAACCTTTCGCGGTATGGCATGATAGCGCCCGGAAGAGAGTCAATTCAG
GGTGGTGAATGTGAAACCAGTAACGTTATACGATGTCGCAGAGTATGCCGGTGTCTCTTATCAGACCGTT
TCCCGCGTGGTGAACCAGGCCAGCCACGTTTCTGCGAAAACGCGGGAAAAAGTGGAAGCGGCGATGGCGG
AGCTGAATTACATTCCCAACCGCGTGGCACAACAACTGGCGGGCAAACAGTCGTTGCTGATTGGCGTTGC
CACCTCCAGTCTGGCCCTGCACGCGCCGTCGCAAATTGTCGCGGCGATTAAATCTCGCGCCGATCAACTG
GGTGCCAGCGTGGTGGTGTCGATGGTAGAACGAAGCGGCGTCGAAGCCTGTAAAGCGGCGGTGCACAATC
TTCTCGCGCAACGCGTCAGTGGGCTGATCATTAACTATCCGCTGGATGACCAGGATGCCATTGCTGTGGA
AGCTGCCTGCACTAATGTTCCGGCGTTATTTCTTGATGTCTCTGACCAGACACCCATCAACAGTATTATT
TTCTCCCATGAAGACGGTACGCGACTGGGCGTGGAGCATCTGGTCGCATTGGGTCACCAGCAAATCGCGC
TGTTAGCGGGCCCATTAAGTTCTGTCTCGGCGCGTCTGCGTCTGGCTGGCTGGCATAAATATCTCACTCG
CAATCAAATTCAGCCGATAGCGGAACGGGAAGGCGACTGGAGTGCCATGTCCGGTTTTCAACAAACCATG
CAAATGCTGAATGAGGGCATCGTTCCCACTGCGATGCTGGTTGCCAACGATCAGATGGCGCTGGGCGCAA
TGCGCGCCATTACCGAGTCCGGGCTGCGCGTTGGTGCGGATATCTCAGTAGTGGGATACGACGATACCGA
AGACAGCTCATGTTATATCCCGCCGTTAACCACCATCAAACAGGATTTTCGCCTGCTGGGGCAAACCAGC
GTGGACCGCTTGCTGCAACTCTCTCAGGGCCAGGCGGTGAAGGGCAATCAGCTGTTGCCCGTCTCACTGG
TGAAAAGAAAAACCACCCTGGCGCCCAATACGCAAACCGCCTCTCCCCGCGCGTTGGCCGATTCATTAAT
GCAGCTGGCACGACAGGTTTCCCGACTGGAAAGCGGGCAGTGAGCGCAACGCAATTAATGTAAGTTAGCT
CACTCATTAGGCACAATTCTCATGTTTGACAGCTTATCATCGACTGCACGGTGCACCAATGCTTCTGGCG
TCAGGCAGCCATCGGAAGCTGTGGTATGGCTGTGCAGGTCGTAAATCACTGCATAATTCGTGTCGCTCAA
GGCGCACTCCCGTTCTGGATAATGTTTTTTGCGCCGACATCATAACGGTTCTGGCAAATATTCTGAAATG
AGCTGTTGACAATTAATCATCGGCTCGTATAATGTGTGGAATTGTGAGCGGATAACAATTTCACACAGGA
AACAGCCAGTCCGTTTAGGTGTTTTCACGAGCACTTCACCAACAAGGACCATAGCATATGAAAATCGAAG
AAGGTAAACTGGTAATCTGGATTAACGGCGATAAAGGCTATAACGGTCTCGCTGAAGTCGGTAAGAAATT
CGAGAAAGATACCGGAATTAAAGTCACCGTTGAGCATCCGGATAAACTGGAAGAGAAATTCCCACAGGTT
GCGGCAACTGGCGATGGCCCTGACATTATCTTCTGGGCACACGACCGCTTTGGTGGCTACGCTCAATCTG
GCCTGTTGGCTGAAATCACCCCGGACAAAGCGTTCCAGGACAAGCTGTATCCGTTTACCTGGGATGCCGT
ACGTTACAACGGCAAGCTGATTGCTTACCCGATCGCTGTTGAAGCGTTATCGCTGATTTATAACAAAGAT
CTGCTGCCGAACCCGCCAAAAACCTGGGAAGAGATCCCGGCGCTGGATAAAGAACTGAAAGCGAAAGGTA
AGAGCGCGCTGATGTTCAACCTGCAAGAACCGTACTTCACCTGGCCGCTGATTGCTGCTGACGGGGGTTA
TGCGTTCAAGTATGAAAACGGCAAGTACGACATTAAAGACGTGGGCGTGGATAACGCTGGCGCGAAAGCG
GGTCTGACCTTCCTGGTTGACCTGATTAAAAACAAACACATGAATGCAGACACCGATTACTCCATCGCAG
AAGCTGCCTTTAATAAAGGCGAAACAGCGATGACCATCAACGGCCCGTGGGCATGGTCCAACATCGACAC
CAGCAAAGTGAATTATGGTGTAACGGTACTGCCGACCTTCAAGGGTCAACCATCCAAACCGTTCGTTGGC
GTGCTGAGCGCAGGTATTAACGCCGCCAGTCCGAACAAAGAGCTGGCAAAAGAGTTCCTCGAAAACTATC
TGCTGACTGATGAAGGTCTGGAAGCGGTTAATAAAGACAAACCGCTGGGTGCCGTAGCGCTGAAGTCTTA
CGAGGAAGAGTTGGCGAAAGATCCACGTATTGCCGCCACTATGGAAAACGCCCAGAAAGGTGAAATCATG
CCGAACATCCCGCAGATGTCCGCTTTCTGGTATGCCGTGCGTACTGCGGTGATCAACGCCGCCAGCGGTC
GTCAGACTGTCGATGAAGCCCTGAAAGACGCGCAGACTAATTCGAGCTCGAACAACAACAACAATAACAA
TAACAACAACCTCGGGATCGAGGGAAGGATTTCAGAATTCCTGGAAGTTCTGTTCCAGGGGCCCATGGCA
TGCTGCGCCTGCTGTCCCGTGGGCTGCGCCGCATGTGCCGCAGGCTGTGTCTGCGCAGGCGCCGCGGACG
CGTGCGCGTGCTGTGCCCACCACCACCACCACCACTAAGCTTGGCACTGGCCGTCGTTTTACAACGTCGT
GACTGGGAAAACCCTGGCGTTACCCAACTTAATCGCCTTGCAGCACATCCCCCTTTCGCCAGCTGGCGTA
ATAGCGAAGAGGCCCGCACCGATCGCCCTTCCCAACAGTTGCGCAGCCTGAATGGCGAATGGCAGCTTGG
CTGTTTTGGCGGATGAGATAAGATTTTCAGCCTGATACAGATTAAATCAGAACGCAGAAGCGGTCTGATA
AAACAGAATTTGCCTGGCGGCAGTAGCGCGGTGGTCCCACCTGACCCCATGCCGAACTCAGAAGTGAAAC
GCCGTAGCGCCGATGGTAGTGTGGGGTCTCCCCATGCGAGAGTAGGGAACTGCCAGGCATCAAATAAAAC
GAAAGGCTCAGTCGAAAGACTGGGCCTTTCGTTTTATCTGTTGTTTGTCGGTGAACGCTCTCCTGAGTAG
GACAAATCCGCCGGGAGCGGATTTGAACGTTGCGAAGCAACGGCCCGGAGGGTGGCGGGCAGGACGCCCG
CCATAAACTGCCAGGCATCAAATTAAGCAGAAGGCCATCCTGACGGATGGCCTTTTTGCGTTTCTACAAA
CTCTTTTGTTTATTTTTCTAAATACAGGTACCTTCTACGGGGTCTGACGCTCAGTGGAACGAAAACTCAC
GTTAAGGGATTTTGGTCATGAACAATAAAACTGTCTGCTTACATAAACAGTAATACAAGGGGTGTTATGA
GCCATATTCAACGGGAAACGTCTTGCTCTAGGCCGCGATTAAATTCCAACATGGATGCTGATTTATATGG
GTATAAATGGGCTCGCGATAATGTCGGGCAATCAGGTGCGACAATCTATCGATTGTATGGGAAGCCCGAT
GCGCCAGAGTTGTTTCTGAAACATGGCAAAGGTAGCGTTGCCAATGATGTTACAGATGAGATGGTCAGAC
TAAACTGGCTGACGGAATTTATGCCTCTTCCGACCATCAAGCATTTTATCCGTACTCCTGATGATGCATG
GTTACTCACCACTGCGATCCCCGGGAAAACAGCATTCCAGGTATTAGAAGAATATCCTGATTCAGGTGAA
AATATTGTTGATGCGCTGGCAGTGTTCCTGCGCCGGTTGCATTCGATTCCTGTTTGTAATTGTCCTTTTA
ACAGCGATCGCGTATTTCGTCTCGCTCAGGCGCAATCACGAATGAATAACGGTTTGGTTGATGCGAGTGA
TTTTGATGACGAGCGTAATGGCTGGCCTGTTGAACAAGTCTGGAAAGAAATGCATAAACTTTTGCCATTC
TCACCGGATTCAGTCGTCACTCATGGTGATTTCTCACTTGATAACCTTATTTTTGACGAGGGGAAATTAA
TAGGTTGTATTGATGTTGGACGAGTCGGAATCGCAGACCGATACCAGGATCTTGCCATCCTATGGAACTG
CCTCGGTGAGTTTTCTCCTTCATTACAGAAACGGCTTTTTCAAAAATATGGTATTGATAATCCTGATATG
AATAAATTGCAGTTTCATTTGATGCTCGATGAGTTTTTCTAAGAATTAATTCATGAGCGGATACATATTT
GAATGTATTTAGAAAAATAAACAAATAGGGGTTCCGCGCACATTTCCCCGAAAAGTGCCACCTAAATTGT
AAGCGTTAATATTTTGTTAAAATTCGCGTTAAATTTTTGTTAAATCAGCTCATTTTTTAACCAATAGGCC
GAAATCGGCAAAATCCCTTATAAATCAAAAGAATAGACCGAGATAGGGTTGAGTGCCATGGCTGTCAGAC
CAAGTTTACTCATATATACTTTAGATTGATT
[38 nt withheld, positions 4652-4689]
A
[37 nt withheld, positions 4691-4727]
ATTTTGTTAAAATTCGCGTTAAATTTTTGTTAAATCAGCTCATTTTTTAACCAATAGGCCGAAATCGGCA
AAATCCCTTATAAATCAAAAGAATAGACCGAGATAGGGT
[37 nt withheld, positions 4837-4873]
AAAGAACGTGGACTCCAACGTCAAAGG
[141 nt withheld, positions 4901-5041]
G
[125 nt withheld, positions 5043-5167]
AAAGGATCTAGGTGAAGATCCTTTTTGATAATCTCATGACCAAAATCCCTTAACGTGAGTTTTCGTTCCA
CTGAGCGTCAGACCCCGTAGAAAAGATCAAAGGATCTTCTTGAGATCCTTTTTTTCTGCGCGTAATCTGC
TGCTTGCAAACAAAAAAACCACCGCTACCAGCGGTGGTTTGTTTGCCGGATCAAGAGCTACCAACTCTTT
TTCCGAAGGTAACTGGCTTCAGCAGAGCGCAGATACCAAATACTGTCCTTCTAGTGTAGCCGTAGTTAGG
CCACCACTTCAAGAACTCTGTAGCACCGCCTACATACCTCGCTCTGCTAATCCTGTTACCAGTGGCTGCT
GCCAGTGGCGATAAGTCGTGTCTTACCGGGTTGGACTCAAGACGATAGTTACCGGATAAGGCGCAGCGGT
CGGGCTGAACGGGGGGTTCGTGCACACAGCCCAGCTTGGAGCGAACGACCTACACCGAACTGAGATACCT
ACAGCGTGAGCTATGAGAAAGCGCCACGCTTCCCGAAGGGAGAAAGGCGGACAGGTATCCGGTAAGCGGC
AGGGTCGGAACAGGAGAGCGCACGAGGGAGCTTCCAGGGGGAAACGCCTGGTATCTTTATAGTCCTGTCG
GGTTTCGCCACCTCTGACTTGAGCGTCGATTTTTGTGATGCTCGTCAGGGGGGCGGAGCCTATGGAAAAA
CGCCAGCAACGCGGCCTTTTTACGGTTCCTGGCCTTTTGCTGGCCTTTTGCTCACATGTTCTTTCCTGCG
TTATCCCCTGATTCTGTGGATAACCGTATTACCGCCTTTGAGTGAGCTGATACCGCTCGCCGCAGCCGAA
CGACCGAGCGCAGCGAGTCAGTGAGCGAGGAAGCGGAAGAGCGCCTGATGCGGTATTTTCTCCTTACGCA
TCTGTGCGGTATTTCACACCGCATATATGGTGCACTCTCAGTACAATCTGCTCTGATGCCGCATAGTTAA
GCCAGTATACACTCCGCTATCGCTACGTGACTGGGTCATGGCTGCGCCCCGACACCCGCCAACACCCGCT
GACGCGCCCTGACGGGCTTGTCTGCTCCCGGCATCCGCTTACAGACAAGCTGTGACCGTCTCCGGGAGCT
GCATGTGTCAGAGGTTTTCACCGTCATCACCGAAACGCGCGAGGCAGCTGCGGTAAAGCTCATCAGCGTG
GTCGTGCAGCGATTCACAGATGTCTGCCTGTTCATCCGCGTCCAGCTCGTTGAGTTTCTCCAGAAGCGTT
AATGTCTGGCTTCTGATAAAGCGGGCCATGTTAAGGGCGGTTTTTTCCTGTTTGGTCACTGATGCCTCCG
TGTAAGGGGGATTTCTGTTCATGGGGGTAATGATACCGATGAAACGAGAGAGGATGCTCACGATACGGGT
TACTGATGATGAACATGCCCGGTTACTGGAACGTTGTGAGGGTAAACAACTGGCGGTATGGATGCGGCGG
GACCAGAGAAAAATCACTCAGGGTCAATGCCAGCGCTTCGTTAATACAGATGTAGGTGTTCCACAGGGTA
GCCAGCAGCATCCTGCGATGCAGATCCGGAACATAATGGTGCAGGGCGCTGACTTCCGCGTTTCCAGACT
TTACGAAACACGGAAACCGAAGACCATTCATGTTGTTGCTCAGGTCGCAGACGTTTTGCAGCAGCAGTCG
CTTCACGTTCGCTCGCGTATCGGTGATTCATTCTGCTAACCAGTAAGGCAACCCCGCCAGCCTAGCCGGG
TCCTCAACGACAGGAGCACGATCATGCGCACCCGTGGCCAGGACCCAACGCTGCCCGAAATT
