>Addgene plasmid #154356 | pMAL-C2X dAmp/Kana+-MTalpha | depositor partial sequence | sequence record 298707 | MTalpha
ATGGCATGCTGCGCCTGCTGTCCCGTGGGCTGCGCCGCATGTGCCGCAGGCTGTGTCTGCGCAGGCGCCG
CGGACGCGTGCGCGTGCTGTGCC
